Addgene plasmid #207671: MCP-mCherry-SEC61B
Purpose: To express fluorescently labeled MS2 coat binding protein (MCP) fused with ER resident protein SEC61B
Depositing lab: Christine Mayr. Depositing organization: Memorial Sloan-Kettering Cancer Center. Publication: Subcytoplasmic location of translation controls protein output. Horste EL, Fansler MM, Cai T, Chen X, Mitschka S, Zhen G, Lee FCY, Ule J, Mayr C. Mol Cell. 2023 Dec 21;83(24):4509-4523.e11. doi: 10.1016/j.molcel.2023.11.025. PubMed 38134885.
Backbone
  Vector backbone: pcDNA3.1
  Vector type: Mammalian Expression
  Selectable markers: Puromycin
Growth in bacteria
  Bacterial resistance: Ampicillin, 100 μg/mL
  Growth temperature: 37°C
  Growth strain: DH5alpha
  Copy number: Low Copy
Gene/Insert
  Gene/Insert name: SEC61B
  Species: H. sapiens (human)
  Insert size (bp): 1350
  Entrez Gene: SEC61B
  Tag / fusion protein: MCP-mCherry (N terminal on insert)
  Cloning method: Restriction Enzyme; 5′ cloning site BmtI (unknown if destroyed); 3′ cloning site HindIII (unknown if destroyed)
  Sequencing primers: 5′ T7; 3′ BGHR
Terms and licenses: Academic/Nonprofit Terms; Industry Terms: Not Available to Industry
Depositor comments: Please visit https://doi.org/10.1101/2022.11.04.515216 for bioRxiv preprint.
How to cite: MCP-mCherry-SEC61B was a gift from Christine Mayr (Addgene plasmid # 207671 ; http://n2t.net/addgene:207671 ; RRID:Addgene_207671)
