[The description below was written by a language model from this plasmid's Addgene catalogue record and pLannotate feature annotations shown in this document.]
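Description:
MCP-mCherry-SEC61B is a mammalian expression plasmid built on a pcDNA3.1 backbone that produces a three-part fusion protein: the bacteriophage MS2 coat protein (MCP), the monomeric red fluorescent protein mCherry, and human SEC61B, the β subunit of the endoplasmic reticulum translocon. The sequenced record is about 6.5 kb. Transcription of the fusion is driven by the CMV immediate-early enhancer and promoter and terminated by the bovine growth hormone polyadenylation signal. A T7 promoter lies just upstream of the open reading frame. In the annotated map the MCP, mCherry and Sec61β segments lie directly one after another on the same strand, consistent with the catalogue description of MCP-mCherry as an N-terminal tag on SEC61B.

For propagation in E. coli the plasmid carries a ColE1/pUC-type origin and an ampicillin resistance gene with its own promoter, plus an f1 origin. The annotation describes the origin as high-copy, whereas the catalogue lists the plasmid as low copy. A separate SV40 promoter–puromycin N-acetyltransferase–SV40 poly(A) cassette allows selection of transfected mammalian cells. A short ble fragment after PuroR, along with small lac, lacI, bom and HIV-1 LTR fragments, appear to be backbone remnants or incidental annotation matches rather than functional elements.

Functionally, SEC61B anchors the fusion at the ER, mCherry reports its localization, and MCP binds MS2 RNA hairpins. The stated purpose is expression of fluorescently labeled MCP fused to this ER-resident protein. Such a design would allow MS2-tagged transcripts to be tethered to the ER, in keeping with the associated study of how the subcytoplasmic location of translation affects protein output.
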