Features (pLannotate 1.2.2; 22 found; start..end, strand, type, name):
     28..80      -  misc_feature   bom (fragment): basis of mobility region from pBR322
    235..614     +  enhancer       CMV enhancer: human cytomegalovirus immediate early enhancer
    615..818     +  promoter       CMV promoter: human cytomegalovirus (CMV) immediate early promoter
    814..847     +  LTR            5' LTR (truncated) (fragment): truncated 5' long terminal repeat (LTR) from HIV-1
    863..881     +  promoter       T7 promoter: promoter for bacteriophage T7 RNA polymerase
    901..1251    +  CDS            CAPSD_BPMS2 (fragment): Experimental evidence at protein level: Swiss-Prot protein existence level 1. Acts as a translational repressor of viral replicase synthesis late in infection. This latter function is the result of capsid protein interaction with an RNA hairpin which contains the replicase ribosome-binding site. From Escherichia phage MS2 (Bacteriophage MS2).
   1258..1962    +  CDS            mCherry: mCherry is a basic (constitutively fluorescent) red fluorescent protein published in 2004, derived from Discosoma sp.. It is reported to be a very rapidly-maturing monomer with low acid sensitivity.
   1962..2250    +  CDS            Sec61β (fragment) (sequence partly withheld): human Sec61β subunit of the translocon in the endoplasmic reticulum; SEC61B
   2368..2592    +  polyA_signal   bGH poly(A) signal: bovine growth hormone polyadenylation signal
   2596..2617    +  promoter       SV40 promoter (fragment): SV40 enhancer and early promoter
   2638..3066    +  rep_origin     f1 ori (sequence partly withheld): f1 bacteriophage origin of replication; arrow indicates direction of (+) strand synthesis
   3080..3409    +  promoter       SV40 promoter: SV40 enhancer and early promoter
   3422..4021    +  CDS            PuroR: puromycin N-acetyltransferase; pac from Streptomyces alboniger; confers resistance to puromycin
   4042..4200    +  CDS            ble (fragment): BLE_KLEPN - Experimental evidence at protein level: Swiss-Prot protein existence level 1. Binding protein with a strong affinity to the bleomycin family of antibiotics. Binds to CL990; an antimitotic-antibiotic compound. From Klebsiella pneumoniae.
   4195..4316    +  polyA_signal   SV40 poly(A) signal: SV40 polyadenylation signal
   4389..4405    -  protein_bind   lac operator: The lac repressor binds to the lac operator to inhibit transcription in E. coli. This inhibition can be relieved by adding lactose or isopropyl-β-D-thiogalactopyranoside (IPTG). lac repressor encoded by lacI
   4413..4443    -  promoter       lac promoter: promoter for the E. coli lac operon
   4458..4479    -  protein_bind   CAP binding site: CAP binding activates transcription in the presence of cAMP. E. coli catabolite activator protein
   4492..4584    -  CDS            lacI (fragment): lac repressor; lacI; The lac repressor binds to the lac operator to inhibit transcription in E. coli. This inhibition can be relieved by adding lactose or isopropyl-β-D-thiogalactopyranoside (IPTG).
   4767..5355    -  rep_origin     ori: high-copy-number ColE1/pMB1/pBR322/pUC origin of replication
   5526..6386    -  CDS            AmpR: β-lactamase; bla; confers resistance to ampicillin, carbenicillin, and related antibiotics
   6387..6491    -  promoter       AmpR promoter: bla
>Addgene plasmid #207671 | MCP-mCherry-SEC61B | addgene full sequence | sequence record 409605 | Addgene NGS Result
GACGGATCGGGAGATCTCCCGATCCCCTATGGTGCACTCTCAGTACAATCTGCTCTGATGCCGCATAGTT
AAGCCAGTATCTGCTCCCTGCTTGTGTGTTGGAGGTCGCTGAGTAGTGCGCGAGCAAAATTTAAGCTACA
ACAAGGCAAGGCTTGACCGACAATTGCATGAAGAATCTGCTTAGGGTTAGGCGTTTTGCGCTGCTTCGCG
ATGTACGGGCCAGATATACGCGTTGACATTGATTATTGACTAGTTATTAATAGTAATCAATTACGGGGTC
ATTAGTTCATAGCCCATATATGGAGTTCCGCGTTACATAACTTACGGTAAATGGCCCGCCTGGCTGACCG
CCCAACGACCCCCGCCCATTGACGTCAATAATGACGTATGTTCCCATAGTAACGCCAATAGGGACTTTCC
ATTGACGTCAATGGGTGGAGTATTTACGGTAAACTGCCCACTTGGCAGTACATCAAGTGTATCATATGCC
AAGTACGCCCCCTATTGACGTCAATGACGGTAAATGGCCCGCCTGGCATTATGCCCAGTACATGACCTTA
TGGGACTTTCCTACTTGGCAGTACATCTACGTATTAGTCATCGCTATTACCATGGTGATGCGGTTTTGGC
AGTACATCAATGGGCGTGGATAGCGGTTTGACTCACGGGGATTTCCAAGTCTCCACCCCATTGACGTCAA
TGGGAGTTTGTTTTGGCACCAAAATCAACGGGACTTTCCAAAATGTCGTAACAACTCCGCCCCATTGACG
CAAATGGGCGGTAGGCGTGTACGGTGGGAGGTCTATATAAGCAGAGCTCTCTGGCTAACTAGAGAACCCA
CTGCTTACTGGCTTATCGAAATTAATACGACTCACTATAGGGAGACCCAAGCTGGCTAGCATGGCTTCTA
ACTTTACTCAGTTCGTTCTCGTCGACAATGGCGGAACTGGCGACGTGACTGTCGCCCCAAGCAACTTCGC
TAACGGGATCGCTGAATGGATCAGCTCTAACTCGCGTTCACAGGCTTACAAAGTAACCTGTAGCGTTCGT
CAGAGCTCTGCGCAGAATCGCAAATACACCATCAAAGTCGAGGTGCCTAAAGGCGCCTGGCGTTCGTACT
TAAATATGGAACTAACCATTCCAATTTTCGCCACGAATTCCGACTGCGAGCTTATTGTTAAGGCAATGCA
AGGTCTCCTAAAAGATGGAAACCCGATTCCCTCAGCAATCGCAGCAAACTCCGGCATCTACGGATCCGTG
AGCAAGGGCGAGGAGGATAACATGGCCATCATCAAGGAGTTCATGCGCTTCAAGGTGCACATGGAGGGCT
CCGTGAACGGCCACGAGTTCGAGATCGAGGGCGAGGGCGAGGGCCGCCCCTACGAGGGCACCCAGACCGC
CAAGCTGAAGGTGACCAAGGGTGGCCCCCTGCCCTTCGCCTGGGACATCCTGTCCCCTCAGTTCATGTAC
GGCTCCAAGGCCTACGTGAAGCACCCCGCCGACATCCCCGACTACTTGAAGCTGTCCTTCCCCGAGGGCT
TCAAGTGGGAGCGCGTGATGAACTTCGAGGACGGCGGCGTGGTGACCGTGACCCAGGACTCCTCCCTGCA
GGACGGCGAGTTCATCTACAAGGTGAAGCTGCGCGGCACCAACTTCCCCTCCGACGGCCCCGTAATGCAG
AAGAAGACCATGGGCTGGGAGGCCTCCTCCGAGCGGATGTACCCCGAGGACGGCGCCCTGAAGGGCGAGA
TCAAGCAGAGGCTGAAGCTGAAGGACGGCGGCCACTACGACGCTGAGGTCAAGACCACCTACAAGGCCAA
GAAGCCCGTGCAGCTGCCCGGCGCCTACAACGTCAACATCAAGTTGGACATCACCTCCCACAACGAGGAC
TACACCATCGTGGAACAGTACGAACGCGCCGAGGGCCGCCACTCCACCGGCGGCATGGACGAGCTGTACA
AG
[285 nt withheld, positions 1963-2247]
TAGAAGCTTGGTACCGAGCTCGGATCCACTAGTCCAGTGTGGTGGAATTCTGCAGATATCCAGCACAGTG
GCGGCCGCTCGAGTCTAGAGGGCCCGTTTAAACCCGCTGATCAGCCTCGACTGTGCCTTCTAGTTGCCAG
CCATCTGTTGTTTGCCCCTCCCCCGTGCCTTCCTTGACCCTGGAAGGTGCCACTCCCACTGTCCTTTCCT
AATAAAATGAGGAAATTGCATCGCATTGTCTGAGTAGGTGTCATTCTATTCTGGGGGGTGGGGTGGGGCA
GGACAGCAAGGGGGAGGATTGGGAAGACAATAGCAGGCATGCTGGGGATGCGGTGGGCTCTATGGCTTCT
GAGGCGGAAAGAACCAGCTGGGGCTCTAGGGGGTATCCCC
[124 nt withheld, positions 2638-2761]
C
[91 nt withheld, positions 2763-2853]
A
[49 nt withheld, positions 2855-2903]
CCTTTGACGTTGGAGTCCACGTTCTTT
[37 nt withheld, positions 2931-2967]
ACCCTATCTCGGTCTATTCTTTTGATTTATAAGGGATTTTGCCGATTTCGGCCTATTGGTTAAAAAATGA
GCTGATTTAACAAAAATTTAACGCGAATTAATTCTGTGGAATGTGTGTCAGTTAGGGTGTGGAAAGTCCC
CAGGCTCCCCAGCAGGCAGAAGTATGCAAAGCATGCATCTCAATTAGTCAGCAACCAGGTGTGGAAAGTC
CCCAGGCTCCCCAGCAGGCAGAAGTATGCAAAGCATGCATCTCAATTAGTCAGCAACCATAGTCCCGCCC
CTAACTCCGCCCATCCCGCCCCTAACTCCGCCCAGTTCCGCCCATTCTCCGCCCCATGGCTGACTAATTT
TTTTTATTTATGCAGAGGCCGAGGCCGCCTCTGCCTCTGAGCTATTCCAGAAGTAGTGAGGAGGCTTTTT
TGGAGGCCTAGGCTTTTGCAAAAAGCTCCCAACCATGACCGAGTACAAGCCCACGGTGCGCCTCGCCACC
CGCGACGACGTCCCCAGGGCCGTACGCACCCTCGCCGCCGCGTTCGCCGACTACCCCGCCACGCGCCACA
CCGTCGATCCGGACCGCCACATCGAGCGGGTCACCGAGCTGCAAGAACTCTTCCTCACGCGCGTCGGGCT
CGACATCGGCAAGGTGTGGGTCGCGGACGACGGCGCCGCGGTGGCGGTCTGGACCACGCCGGAGAGCGTC
GAAGCGGGGGCGGTGTTCGCCGAGATCGGCCCGCGCATGGCCGAGTTGAGCGGTTCCCGGCTGGCCGCGC
AGCAACAGATGGAAGGCCTCCTGGCGCCGCACCGGCCCAAGGAGCCCGCGTGGTTCCTGGCCACCGTCGG
CGTCTCGCCCGACCACCAGGGCAAGGGTCTGGGCAGCGCCGTCGTGCTCCCCGGAGTGGAGGCGGCCGAG
CGCGCCGGGGTGCCCGCCTTCCTGGAGACCTCCGCGCCCCGCAACCTCCCCTTCTACGAGCGGCTCGGCT
TCACCGTCACCGCCGACGTCGAGGTGCCCGAAGGACCGCGCACCTGGTGCATGACCCGCAAGCCCGGTGC
CTGAGCGGGACTCTGGGGTTCGAAATGACCGACCAAGCGACGCCCAACCTGCCATCACGAGATTTCGATT
CCACCGCCGCCTTCTATGAAAGGTTGGGCTTCGGAATCGTTTTCCGGGACGCCGGCTGGATGATCCTCCA
GCGCGGGGATCTCATGCTGGAGTTCTTCGCCCACCCCAACTTGTTTATTGCAGCTTATAATGGTTACAAA
TAAAGCAATAGCATCACAAATTTCACAAATAAAGCATTTTTTTCACTGCATTCTAGTTGTGGTTTGTCCA
AACTCATCAATGTATCTTATCATGTCTGTATACCGTCGACCTCTAGCTAGAGCTTGGCGTAATCATGGTC
ATAGCTGTTTCCTGTGTGAAATTGTTATCCGCTCACAATTCCACACAACATACGAGCCGGAAGCATAAAG
TGTAAAGCCTGGGGTGCCTAATGAGTGAGCTAACTCACATTAATTGCGTTGCGCTCACTGCCCGCTTTCC
AGTCGGGAAACCTGTCGTGCCAGCTGCATTAATGAATCGGCCAACGCGCGGGGAGAGGCGGTTTGCGTAT
TGGGCGCTCTTCCGCTTCCTCGCTCACTGACTCGCTGCGCTCGGTCGTTCGGCTGCGGCGAGCGGTATCA
GCTCACTCAAAGGCGGTAATACGGTTATCCACAGAATCAGGGGATAACGCAGGAAAGAACATGTGAGCAA
AAGGCCAGCAAAAGGCCAGGAACCGTAAAAAGGCCGCGTTGCTGGCGTTTTTCCATAGGCTCCGCCCCCC
TGACGAGCATCACAAAAATCGACGCTCAAGTCAGAGGTGGCGAAACCCGACAGGACTATAAAGATACCAG
GCGTTTCCCCCTGGAAGCTCCCTCGTGCGCTCTCCTGTTCCGACCCTGCCGCTTACCGGATACCTGTCCG
CCTTTCTCCCTTCGGGAAGCGTGGCGCTTTCTCATAGCTCACGCTGTAGGTATCTCAGTTCGGTGTAGGT
CGTTCGCTCCAAGCTGGGCTGTGTGCACGAACCCCCCGTTCAGCCCGACCGCTGCGCCTTATCCGGTAAC
TATCGTCTTGAGTCCAACCCGGTAAGACACGACTTATCGCCACTGGCAGCAGCCACTGGTAACAGGATTA
GCAGAGCGAGGTATGTAGGCGGTGCTACAGAGTTCTTGAAGTGGTGGCCTAACTACGGCTACACTAGAAG
AACAGTATTTGGTATCTGCGCTCTGCTGAAGCCAGTTACCTTCGGAAAAAGAGTTGGTAGCTCTTGATCC
GGCAAACAAACCACCGCTGGTAGCGGTGGTTTTTTTGTTTGCAAGCAGCAGATTACGCGCAGAAAAAAAG
GATCTCAAGAAGATCCTTTGATCTTTTCTACGGGGTCTGACGCTCAGTGGAACGAAAACTCACGTTAAGG
GATTTTGGTCATGAGATTATCAAAAAGGATCTTCACCTAGATCCTTTTAAATTAAAAATGAAGTTTTAAA
TCAATCTAAAGTATATATGAGTAAACTTGGTCTGACAGTTACCAATGCTTAATCAGTGAGGCACCTATCT
CAGCGATCTGTCTATTTCGTTCATCCATAGTTGCCTGACTCCCCGTCGTGTAGATAACTACGATACGGGA
GGGCTTACCATCTGGCCCCAGTGCTGCAATGATACCGCGAGACCCACGCTCACCGGCTCCAGATTTATCA
GCAATAAACCAGCCAGCCGGAAGGGCCGAGCGCAGAAGTGGTCCTGCAACTTTATCCGCCTCCATCCAGT
CTATTAATTGTTGCCGGGAAGCTAGAGTAAGTAGTTCGCCAGTTAATAGTTTGCGCAACGTTGTTGCCAT
TGCTACAGGCATCGTGGTGTCACGCTCGTCGTTTGGTATGGCTTCATTCAGCTCCGGTTCCCAACGATCA
AGGCGAGTTACATGATCCCCCATGTTGTGCAAAAAAGCGGTTAGCTCCTTCGGTCCTCCGATCGTTGTCA
GAAGTAAGTTGGCCGCAGTGTTATCACTCATGGTTATGGCAGCACTGCATAATTCTCTTACTGTCATGCC
ATCCGTAAGATGCTTTTCTGTGACTGGTGAGTACTCAACCAAGTCATTCTGAGAATAGTGTATGCGGCGA
CCGAGTTGCTCTTGCCCGGCGTCAATACGGGATAATACCGCGCCACATAGCAGAACTTTAAAAGTGCTCA
TCATTGGAAAACGTTCTTCGGGGCGAAAACTCTCAAGGATCTTACCGCTGTTGAGATCCAGTTCGATGTA
ACCCACTCGTGCACCCAACTGATCTTCAGCATCTTTTACTTTCACCAGCGTTTCTGGGTGAGCAAAAACA
GGAAGGCAAAATGCCGCAAAAAAGGGAATAAGGGCGACACGGAAATGTTGAATACTCATACTCTTCCTTT
TTCAATATTATTGAAGCATTTATCAGGGTTATTGTCTCATGAGCGGATACATATTTGAATGTATTTAGAA
AAATAAACAAATAGGGGTTCCGCGCACATTTCCCCGAAAAGTGCCACCTGACGTC
